>Addgene plasmid #71120 | pJK287 | depositor full sequence | sequence record 127055 | pJK287 sequence 6657 bps
TGGCGAATGGG
[124 nt withheld, positions 12-135]
C
[91 nt withheld, positions 137-227]
A
[49 nt withheld, positions 229-277]
CCTTTGACGTTGGAGTCCACGTTCTTT
[37 nt withheld, positions 305-341]
ACCCTATCTCGGTCTATTCTTTTGATTTATAAGGGATTTTGCCGATTTCGGCCTATTGGTTAAAAAATGA
GCTGATTTAACAAAAATTTAACGCGAATTTTAACAAAATATTAACGTTTACAATTTCAGGTGGCACTTTT
CGGGGAAATGTGCGCGGAACCCCTATTTGTTTATTTTTCTAAATACATTCAAATATGTATCCGCTCATGA
ATTAATTCTTAGAAAAACTCATCGAGCATCAAATGAAACTGCAATTTATTCATATCAGGATTATCAATAC
CATATTTTTGAAAAAGCCGTTTCTGTAATGAAGGAGAAAACTCACCGAGGCAGTTCCATAGGATGGCAAG
ATCCTGGTATCGGTCTGCGATTCCGACTCGTCCAACATCAATACAACCTATTAATTTCCCCTCGTCAAAA
ATAAGGTTATCAAGTGAGAAATCACCATGAGTGACGACTGAATCCGGTGAGAATGGCAAAAGTTTATGCA
TTTCTTTCCAGACTTGTTCAACAGGCCAGCCATTACGCTCGTCATCAAAATCACTCGCATCAACCAAACC
GTTATTCATTCGTGATTGCGCCTGAGCGAGACGAAATACGCGATCGCTGTTAAAAGGACAATTACAAACA
GGAATCGAATGCAACCGGCGCAGGAACACTGCCAGCGCATCAACAATATTTTCACCTGAATCAGGATATT
CTTCTAATACCTGGAATGCTGTTTTCCCGGGGATCGCAGTGGTGAGTAACCATGCATCATCAGGAGTACG
GATAAAATGCTTGATGGTCGGAAGAGGCATAAATTCCGTCAGCCAGTTTAGTCTGACCATCTCATCTGTA
ACATCATTGGCAACGCTACCTTTGCCATGTTTCAGAAACAACTCTGGCGCATCGGGCTTCCCATACAATC
GATAGATTGTCGCACCTGATTGCCCGACATTATCGCGAGCCCATTTATACCCATATAAATCAGCATCCAT
GTTGGAATTTAATCGCGGCCTAGAGCAAGACGTTTCCCGTTGAATATGGCTCATAACACCCCTTGTATTA
CTGTTTATGTAAGCAGACAGTTTTATTGTTCATGACCAAAATCCCTTAACGTGAGTTTTCGTTCCACTGA
GCGTCAGACCCCGTAGAAAAGATCAAAGGATCTTCTTGAGATCCTTTTTTTCTGCGCGTAATCTGCTGCT
TGCAAACAAAAAAACCACCGCTACCAGCGGTGGTTTGTTTGCCGGATCAAGAGCTACCAACTCTTTTTCC
GAAGGTAACTGGCTTCAGCAGAGCGCAGATACCAAATACTGTCCTTCTAGTGTAGCCGTAGTTAGGCCAC
CACTTCAAGAACTCTGTAGCACCGCCTACATACCTCGCTCTGCTAATCCTGTTACCAGTGGCTGCTGCCA
GTGGCGATAAGTCGTGTCTTACCGGGTTGGACTCAAGACGATAGTTACCGGATAAGGCGCAGCGGTCGGG
CTGAACGGGGGGTTCGTGCACACAGCCCAGCTTGGAGCGAACGACCTACACCGAACTGAGATACCTACAG
CGTGAGCTATGAGAAAGCGCCACGCTTCCCGAAGGGAGAAAGGCGGACAGGTATCCGGTAAGCGGCAGGG
TCGGAACAGGAGAGCGCACGAGGGAGCTTCCAGGGGGAAACGCCTGGTATCTTTATAGTCCTGTCGGGTT
TCGCCACCTCTGACTTGAGCGTCGATTTTTGTGATGCTCGTCAGGGGGGCGGAGCCTATGGAAAAACGCC
AGCAACGCGGCCTTTTTACGGTTCCTGGCCTTTTGCTGGCCTTTTGCTCACATGTTCTTTCCTGCGTTAT
CCCCTGATTCTGTGGATAACCGTATTACCGCCTTTGAGTGAGCTGATACCGCTCGCCGCAGCCGAACGAC
CGAGCGCAGCGAGTCAGTGAGCGAGGAAGCGGAAGAGCGCCTGATGCGGTATTTTCTCCTTACGCATCTG
TGCGGTATTTCACACCGCATATATGGTGCACTCTCAGTACAATCTGCTCTGATGCCGCATAGTTAAGCCA
GTATACACTCCGCTATCGCTACGTGACTGGGTCATGGCTGCGCCCCGACACCCGCCAACACCCGCTGACG
CGCCCTGACGGGCTTGTCTGCTCCCGGCATCCGCTTACAGACAAGCTGTGACCGTCTCCGGGAGCTGCAT
GTGTCAGAGGTTTTCACCGTCATCACCGAAACGCGCGAGGCAGCTGCGGTAAAGCTCATCAGCGTGGTCG
TGAAGCGATTCACAGATGTCTGCCTGTTCATCCGCGTCCAGCTCGTTGAGTTTCTCCAGAAGCGTTAATG
TCTGGCTTCTGATAAAGCGGGCCATGTTAAGGGCGGTTTTTTCCTGTTTGGTCACTGATGCCTCCGTGTA
AGGGGGATTTCTGTTCATGGGGGTAATGATACCGATGAAACGAGAGAGGATGCTCACGATACGGGTTACT
GATGATGAACATGCCCGGTTACTGGAACGTTGTGAGGGTAAACAACTGGCGGTATGGATGCGGCGGGACC
AGAGAAAAATCACTCAGGGTCAATGCCAGCGCTTCGTTAATACAGATGTAGGTGTTCCACAGGGTAGCCA
GCAGCATCCTGCGATGCAGATCCGGAACATAATGGTGCAGGGCGCTGACTTCCGCGTTTCCAGACTTTAC
GAAACACGGAAACCGAAGACCATTCATGTTGTTGCTCAGGTCGCAGACGTTTTGCAGCAGCAGTCGCTTC
ACGTTCGCTCGCGTATCGGTGATTCATTCTGCTAACCAGTAAGGCAACCCCGCCAGCCTAGCCGGGTCCT
CAACGACAGGAGCACGATCATGCGCACCCGTGGGGCCGCCATGCCGGCGATAATGGCCTGCTTCTCGCCG
AAACGTTTGGTGGCGGGACCAGTGACGAAGGCTTGAGCGAGGGCGTGCAAGATTCCGAATACCGCAAGCG
ACAGGCCGATCATCGTCGCGCTCCAGCGAAAGCGGTCCTCGCCGAAAATGACCCAGAGCGCTGCCGGCAC
CTGTCCTACGAGTTGCATGATAAAGAAGACAGTCATAAGTGCGGCGACGATAGTCATGCCCCGCGCCCAC
CGGAAGGAGCTGACTGGGTTGAAGGCTCTCAAGGGCATCGGTCGAGATCCCGGTGCCTAATGAGTGAGCT
AACTTACATTAATTGCGTTGCGCTCACTGCCCGCTTTCCAGTCGGGAAACCTGTCGTGCCAGCTGCATTA
ATGAATCGGCCAACGCGCGGGGAGAGGCGGTTTGCGTATTGGGCGCCAGGGTGGTTTTTCTTTTCACCAG
TGAGACGGGCAACAGCTGATTGCCCTTCACCGCCTGGCCCTGAGAGAGTTGCAGCAAGCGGTCCACGCTG
GTTTGCCCCAGCAGGCGAAAATCCTGTTTGATGGTGGTTAACGGCGGGATATAACATGAGCTGTCTTCGG
TATCGTCGTATCCCACTACCGAGATATCCGCACCAACGCGCAGCCCGGACTCGGTAATGGCGCGCATTGC
GCCCAGCGCCATCTGATCGTTGGCAACCAGCATCGCAGTGGGAACGATGCCCTCATTCAGCATTTGCATG
GTTTGTTGAAAACCGGACATGGCACTCCAGTCGCCTTCCCGTTCCGCTATCGGCTGAATTTGATTGCGAG
TGAGATATTTATGCCAGCCAGCCAGACGCAGACGCGCCGAGACAGAACTTAATGGGCCCGCTAACAGCGC
GATTTGCTGGTGACCCAATGCGACCAGATGCTCCACGCCCAGTCGCGTACCGTCTTCATGGGAGAAAATA
ATACTGTTGATGGGTGTCTGGTCAGAGACATCAAGAAATAACGCCGGAACATTAGTGCAGGCAGCTTCCA
CAGCAATGGCATCCTGGTCATCCAGCGGATAGTTAATGATCAGCCCACTGACGCGTTGCGCGAGAAGATT
GTGCACCGCCGCTTTACAGGCTTCGACGCCGCTTCGTTCTACCATCGACACCACCACGCTGGCACCCAGT
TGATCGGCGCGAGATTTAATCGCCGCGACAATTTGCGACGGCGCGTGCAGGGCCAGACTGGAGGTGGCAA
CGCCAATCAGCAACGACTGTTTGCCCGCCAGTTGTTGTGCCACGCGGTTGGGAATGTAATTCAGCTCCGC
CATCGCCGCTTCCACTTTTTCCCGCGTTTTCGCAGAAACGTGGCTGGCCTGGTTCACCACGCGGGAAACG
GTCTGATAAGAGACACCGGCATACTCTGCGACATCGTATAACGTTACTGGTTTCACATTCACCACCCTGA
ATTGACTCTCTTCCGGGCGCTATCATGCCATACCGCGAAAGGTTTTGCGCCATTCGATGGTGTCCGGGAT
CTCGACGCTCTCCCTTATGCGACTCCTGCATTAGGAAGCAGCCCAGTAGTAGGTTGAGGCCGTTGAGCAC
CGCCGCCGCAAGGAATGGTGCATGCAAGGAGATGGCGCCCAACAGTCCCCCGGCCACGGGGCCTGCCACC
ATACCCACGCCGAAACAAGCGCTCATGAGCCCGAAGTGGCGAGCCCGATCTTCCCCATCGGTGATGTCGG
CGATATAGGCGCCAGCAACCGCACCTGTGGCGCCGGTGATGCCGGCCACGATGCGTCCGGCGTAGAGGAT
CGAGATCTCGATCCCGCGAAATTAATACGACTCACTATAGGGGAATTGTGAGCGGATAACAATTCCCCTC
TAGAAATAATTTTGTTTAACTTTAAGAAGGAGATATACCATGGGCAGCAGCCATCATCATCATCATCACA
GCAGCGGCCTGGTGCCGCGCGGCAGCCATATGGGCACGACATCAGAAAATTCCAAACCTCTTGATGGTAT
TAAAGTCATTGATTTTGGAGGGGTGCAGTCTGTTCCTTCAGCGGCGCAGCTGTTGGCATGGTACGGTGCT
GATGTGATCAAGATTGAGCGTGTTGGGGTGGGCGATATTACGCGTAACCAGCTGCGGGATATTCCGGATG
CAGATGCGCTATATTTTACAATGCTCAATTGTAACAAGCGTTCCGTTGAACTGAACACCAAGACACCGGA
AGGCAAGGCTGTATTTGAAAAATGCATCAAATGGGCTGATATTCTTCTTGAAAATTTTCGCCCCGGTGCA
ATGGAGCGCATGGGTTTTACCTGGGAATATTTGCAGCAGCTTAACCCGCGCCTGATTTACGGCACCGTTA
AGGGGTTTGGTGAAAACTCCCCCTGGGCTGGTGTGAGCGCTTATGAAAACGTTGCGCAATGCGCGGGTGG
GGCAACATCCACAACGGGTTACTGGAATGGCGCGCCACTGGTGGATGGTCAGGCCCCCGGCAACAATAAC
GGGCCACTGGTGAGTGCCGCAGCACTTGGTGATAGCAATACCGGCAACCATTTGTTGATTGGCGTTCTGG
CAGCACTGTTTGGGCGCGAACGGACCGGCAAGGGGCAGAAAATCAGTGTTTCCATGCAGGATGCCGTGCT
CAATCTCTGTCGCGTCAAGCTGCGTGATCAGCAAAGACTGGAACGTGTAGGGTATCTGGAAGAATATCCG
CAGTATCCGAACGGGAAGTTTGGCGATACGGTGCCGCGTGGCGGCAATGCTGGCGGTGGTGGTCAGCCCG
GCTGGATTTTGAAGTGCAAAGGCTGGGAAACCGACGATAACGCCTATATTTACTGCACGGTGCAGGAGCA
GGACTGGGGCCCGACCTGCGAAGCCATTGGTAAGCCGGAATGGGCAACAGACCCCAAATACAATACGGCC
AAAGCGCGCGAAACGCATATGTTTGAAATTTTTGCCGCGATTGAAAAAGCAATTGCAGACAAAACAAAAT
ATGAAGCAGTTGCGCATCTGGCCAAATATCGTGTGCCTTGTTCTCCCGTGCTGTCCATGAAGGAAATTGC
CGAAGCGCCGGACCTGCGGGAATCTGGCACGATTGTCGAAGTGCAGCAGCCCAAGCGTGGCACTTTCCTG
ACAATCAACCCCATTAAATTCAGCGGCTTCACGCCCGAAATCAAGGCCGCGCCCTTGCTTGGGCAGCATA
CGGATGAAGTGCTGGCGGAACTGGGTTATTCGGCCGAAGAAATTAAAAGCCTGCGCGATAAGAAAATTAC
CTGCGCCTGAGGCAGCAGTTGCGAAAATTGACTGCATCTTGAGAGACTAAGCTTGCGGCCGCACTCGAGC
ACCACCACCACCACCACTGAGATCCGGCTGCTAACAAAGCCCGAAAGGAAGCTGAGTTGGCTGCTGCCAC
CGCTGAGCAATAACTAGCATAACCCCTTGGGGCCTCTAAACGGGTCTTGAGGGGTTTTTTGCTGAAAGGA
GGAACTATATCCGGAT
Features (pLannotate 1.2.2; 21 found; start..end, strand, type, name):
     12..467     +  rep_origin     f1 ori (sequence partly withheld): f1 bacteriophage origin of replication; arrow indicates direction of (+) strand synthesis
    494..551     +  promoter       AmpR promoter (fragment): bla
    560..1375    -  CDS            KanR: aminoglycoside phosphotransferase; aph(3')-Ia; confers resistance to kanamycin in bacteria or G418 (Geneticin®) in eukaryotes
   1497..2085    +  rep_origin     ori: high-copy-number ColE1/pMB1/pBR322/pUC origin of replication
   2271..2413    -  misc_feature   bom: basis of mobility region from pBR322
   2515..2706    -  CDS            rop: Rop protein, which maintains plasmids at low copy number; rop
   2723..3103    +  CDS            YPB1_ECOLX: Protein predicted: Swiss-Prot protein existence level 4. From Escherichia coli.
   3175..3466    -  CDS            TcR (fragment): tetracycline efflux protein; tet; confers resistance to tetracycline
   3481..3502    -  protein_bind   CAP binding site: CAP binding activates transcription in the presence of cAMP. E. coli catabolite activator protein
   3515..4597    -  CDS            lacI: lac repressor; lacI; The lac repressor binds to the lac operator to inhibit transcription in E. coli. This inhibition can be relieved by adding lactose or isopropyl-β-D-thiogalactopyranoside (IPTG).
   4598..4675    -  promoter       lacI promoter: lacI
   4683..4962    -  CDS            TcR (fragment): tetracycline efflux protein; tet; confers resistance to tetracycline
   4984..5002    +  promoter       T7 promoter: promoter for bacteriophage T7 RNA polymerase
   5003..5027    +  protein_bind   lac operator: The lac repressor binds to the lac operator to inhibit transcription in E. coli. This inhibition can be relieved by adding lactose or isopropyl-β-D-thiogalactopyranoside (IPTG). lac repressor encoded by lacI
   5042..5064    +  RBS            RBS: efficient ribosome binding site from bacteriophage T7 gene 10 (Olins and Rangwala, 1989)
   5083..5099    +  CDS            capTEV™ (fragment): composite tag for in vivo biotinylation, TEV protease cleavage, and 6xHis tagging
   5110..5127    +  CDS            thrombin site: thrombin recognition and cleavage site
   5152..6417    +  CDS            frc: FCTA_ECOLI - Also known as yfdW. Experimental evidence at protein level: Swiss-Prot protein existence level 1. Involved in the catabolism of oxalate and in the adapatation to low pH via the induction of the oxalate-dependent acid tolerance response (ATR). Catalyzes the transfer of the CoA moiety from formyl- CoA to oxalate. It can also use succinate as an acceptor. From Escherichia coli (strain K12).
   6501..6518    +  CDS            9xHis (fragment): 9xHis affinity tag
   6528..6577    +  CDS            SET1 (fragment): solubility-enhancement tag derived from T7 phage gene 10B
   6585..6632    +  terminator     T7 terminator: transcription terminator for bacteriophage T7 RNA polymerase
