[The description below was written by a language model from this plasmid's Addgene catalogue record and pLannotate feature annotations shown in this document.]
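Description:
pJK287 is a bacterial expression plasmid built on the pET28a backbone that produces formyl-CoA:oxalate CoA-transferase (UctB, also called CoAT2 or frc) from the acidophilic acetic acid bacterium Acetobacter aceti strain 1023 in E. coli. The coding sequence was inserted between the NdeI and HindIII sites, both of which are retained, giving a total plasmid size of 6,657 bp. The plasmid is selected with kanamycin through an aminoglycoside phosphotransferase gene and replicates from a pBR322-type ColE1 origin accompanied by the bom region and the rop gene. An f1 phage origin is also present. The short tetracycline-resistance, AmpR promoter and hypothetical-protein fragments flagged by the annotation appear to be pBR322-derived backbone remnants rather than functional elements.

Expression is driven by a T7 promoter followed by a lac operator and the strong T7 gene 10 ribosome binding site. The plasmid-borne lacI gene supplies repressor, so transcription requires a host providing T7 RNA polymerase and can be induced with IPTG. A T7 terminator closes the unit. The backbone adds an N-terminal His6 tag and a thrombin cleavage site upstream of the enzyme, yielding the H6UctB form suitable for metal-affinity purification and optional tag removal. The automated annotation labels the open reading frame by similarity to E. coli frc (yfdW), the homologous enzyme that transfers CoA from formyl-CoA to oxalate, but the catalogue record identifies the insert as the A. aceti gene. A His-tag fragment is annotated downstream of the insert, corresponding to the vector's optional C-terminal tag. The record lists only the N-terminal tag. The construct is intended for recombinant production of the enzyme, and the associated work concerns its electrostatic surface and inherent acid stability.
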