Addgene plasmid #71120: pJK287
Purpose: Produces Acetobacter aceti 1023 formyl-CoA:oxalate CoA-transferase (H6UctB) in E. coli
Depositing lab: T. J. Kappock. Depositing organization: Purdue University. Publication: Formyl-coenzyme A (CoA):oxalate CoA-transferase from the acidophile Acetobacter aceti has a distinctive electrostatic surface and inherent acid stability. Mullins EA, Starks CM, Francois JA, Sael L, Kihara D, Kappock TJ. Protein Sci. 2012 May;21(5):686-96. doi: 10.1002/pro.2054. Epub 2012 Mar 29. PubMed 22374910.
Backbone
  Vector backbone: pET28a
  Backbone size w/o insert (bp): 5369
  Total vector size (bp): 6657
  Vector type: Bacterial Expression
Growth in bacteria
  Bacterial resistance: Kanamycin, 50 μg/mL
  Growth temperature: 37°C
  Growth strain: DH5alpha
  Copy number: Unknown
Gene/Insert
  Gene/Insert name: formyl-CoA:oxalate CoA-transferase (alt names: UctB; CoAT2; frc)
  Species: Acetobacter aceti 1023
  GenBank ID: ABG35150 109629858
  Promoter: T7
  Tag / fusion protein: His6 (N terminal on backbone)
  Cloning method: Restriction Enzyme; 5′ cloning site NdeI (not destroyed); 3′ cloning site HindIII (not destroyed)
  Sequencing primers: 5′ T7 promoter; 3′ T7 terminator
Terms and licenses: Academic/Nonprofit Terms; Industry Terms: Not Available to Industry
How to cite: pJK287 was a gift from T. J. Kappock (Addgene plasmid # 71120 ; http://n2t.net/addgene:71120 ; RRID:Addgene_71120)
