>Addgene plasmid #71120 | pJK287 | addgene partial sequence | sequence record 138843 | T7 5'-TAATACGACTCACTATAGGG-3'
TTTTGTTTAACTTTAAGAAGGAGATATACCATGGGCAGCAGCCATCATCATCATCATCACAGCAGCGGCC
TGGTGCCGCGCGGCAGCCATATGGGCACGACATCAGAAAATTCCAAACCTCTTGATGGTATTAAAGTCAT
TGATTTTGGAGGGGTGCAGTCTGTTCCTTCAGCGGCGCAGCTGTTGGCATGGTACGGTGCTGATGTGATC
AAGATTGAGCGTGTTGGGGTGGGCGATATTACGCGTAACCAGCTGCGGGATATTCCGGATGCAGATGCGC
TATATTTTACAATGCTCAATTGTAACAAGCGTTCCGTTGAACTGAACACCAAGACACCGGAAGGCAAGGC
TGTATTTGAAAAATGCATCAAATGGGCTGATATTCTTCTTGAAAATTTTCGCCCCGGTGCAATGGAGCGC
ATGGGTTTTACCTGGGAATATTTGCAGCAGCTTAACCCGCGCCTGATTTACGGCACCGTTAAGGGGTTTG
GTGAAAACTCCCCCTGGGCTGGTGTGAGCGCTTATGAAAACGTTGCGCAATGCGCGGGTGGGGCAACATC
CACAACGGGTTACTGGAATGGCGCGCCACTGGTGGATGGTCAGGCCCCCGGCAACAATAACGGGCCACTG
GTGAGTGCCGCAGCACTTGGTGATAGCAATACCGGCAACCATTTGTTGATTGGCGTTCTGGCAGCACTGT
TTGGGCGCGAACGGACCGGCAAGGGGCAGAAAATCAGTGTTTCCATGCAGGATGCCGTGCTCAATCTCTG
TCGCGTCAAGCTGCGTGATCAGCAAAGACTGGAACGTGTAGGGTATCTGGAAGAATATCCGCAGTATCCG
AACGGGAAGTTTGGCGATACGGTGCCGCGTGGCGGCAATGCTGGCGGTGGTGGTCAGCCCGGCTGGATTT
TGAAGTGCAAAGGCTGGGAAACCGACGATAACGCCTATATTTACTGCACGGTGCAGGAGCAGGACTGGGG
CCCGACCTGCGAAGCCATTGGTAAGCCGGAATGGGCAACAGA
