>Addgene plasmid #71120 | pJK287 | addgene partial sequence | sequence record 138844 | T7term 5'-GCTAGTTATTGCTCAGCGG-3'
TTTGTTAGCAGCCGGATCTCAGTGGTGGTGGTGGTGGTGCTCGAGTGCGGCCGCAAGCTTAGTCTCTCAA
GATGCAGTCAATTTTCGCAACTGCTGCCTCAGGCGCAGGTAATTTTCTTATCGCGCAGGCTTTTAATTTC
TTCGGCCGAATAACCCAGTTCCGCCAGCACTTCATCCGTATGCTGCCCAAGCAAGGGCGCGGCCTTGATT
TCGGGCGTGAAGCCGCTGAATTTAATGGGGTTGATTGTCAGGAAAGTGCCACGCTTGGGCTGCTGCACTT
CGACAATCGTGCCAGATTCCCGCAGGTCCGGCGCTTCGGCAATTTCCTTCATGGACAGCACGGGAGAACA
AGGCACACGATATTTGGCCAGATGCGCAACTGCTTCATATTTTGTTTTGTCTGCAATTGCTTTTTCAATC
GCGGCAAAAATTTCAAACATATGCGTTTCGCGCGCTTTGGCCGTATTGTATTTGGGGTCTGTTGCCCATT
CCGGCTTACCAATGGCTTCGCAGGTCGGGCCCCAGTCCTGCTCCTGCACCGTGCAGTAAATATAGGCGTT
ATCGTCGGTTTCCCAGCCTTTGCACTTCAAAATCCAGCCGGGCTGACCACCACCGCCAGCATTGCCGCCA
CGCGGCACCGTATCGCCAAACTTCCCGTTCGGATACTGCGGATATTCTTCCAGATACCCTACACGTTCCA
GTCTTTGCTGATCACGCAGCTTGACGCGACAGAGATTGAGCACGGCATCCTGCATGGAAACACTGATTTT
CTGCCCCTTGCCGGTCCGTTCGCGCCCAAACAGTGCTGCCAGAACGCCAATCAACAAATGGTTGCCGG
